Addgene plasmid #12925: DCT.VV.Orf237
Purpose: This plasmid was designed for screening purposes and may contain discrepancies relative to the current canonical GenBank version of the gene.
Depositing lab: Jack Bennink & Jon Yewdell. Depositing organization: National Institute of Allergy and Infectious Diseases (NIAID). Publication: Identification of poxvirus CD8+ T cell determinants to enable rational design and characterization of smallpox vaccines. Tscharke DC, Karupiah G, Zhou J, Palmore T, Irvine KR, Haeryfar SM, Williams S, Sidney J, Sette A, Bennink JR, Yewdell JW. J Exp Med. 2005 January 3; 201(1): 95–104. 10.1084/jem.20041912 PubMed 15623576.
Backbone
  Vector backbone: pcDNA 3.1D V5-His-TOPO
  Backbone manufacturer: Invitrogen
  Backbone size w/o insert (bp): 5514
  Vector type: Mammalian Expression
  Selectable markers: Neomycin (select with G418)
Growth in bacteria
  Bacterial resistance: Ampicillin, 100 μg/mL
  Growth temperature: 37°C
  Growth strain: DH5alpha
  Copy number: High Copy
Gene/Insert
  Gene/Insert name: VV.Orf237
  Species: Vaccinia Virus
  Insert size (bp): 324
  Cloning method: Restriction Enzyme; 5′ cloning site BamHI (not destroyed); 3′ cloning site BamHI (not destroyed)
  Sequencing primers: 5′ Universal T7
Terms and licenses: Academic/Nonprofit Terms; Industry Terms: Not Available to Industry
Depositor comments: Please see the Vaccinia kit page ( https://www.addgene.org/vvorf/ ) for more information. The kit page contains the supplemental VVOrfData spreadsheet, which includes important information about this plasmid. The plasmid and insert names provided here relate only to this library. The name of the ORF (if present) in VACV strain Copenhagen and the name of the ORF (if annotated) in VACV strain WR sequence can be found in VVOrfData spreadsheet. Please note that the amino acid sequence given for each ORF in the spreadsheet may contain some errors. Additionally, changes from the expected sequence may be present in these plasmids. Please see Addgene's quality control sequence and sequencing notes in the VVOrfData spreadsheet before ordering this plasmid.
How to cite: DCT.VV.Orf237 was a gift from Jack Bennink & Jon Yewdell (Addgene plasmid # 12925 ; http://n2t.net/addgene:12925 ; RRID:Addgene_12925)
