[The description below was written by a language model from this plasmid's Addgene catalogue record.]
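Description:
DCT.VV.Orf237 is a mammalian expression plasmid built on the commercial pcDNA 3.1D V5-His-TOPO backbone (about 5.5 kb without insert) and carrying a 324 bp open reading frame from vaccinia virus, designated VV.Orf237. It is propagated in E. coli as a high-copy plasmid under ampicillin selection, and it carries a neomycin resistance marker that allows G418 selection of transfected mammalian cells. The record lists BamHI sites on both sides of the insert, both retained, and indicates that the insert can be sequenced from the upstream T7 primer site. No feature table is provided and the promoter is not stated. Vectors of the pcDNA3.1 family generally drive expression from the CMV immediate-early promoter, and this backbone offers C-terminal V5 and His tags, but the record does not say whether the ORF is fused in frame with those tags.

The plasmid is one member of a library of vaccinia virus ORF clones assembled for screening, associated with work to identify poxvirus CD8+ T cell determinants to inform the design and characterization of smallpox vaccines. In that setting, individual viral ORFs are expressed in mammalian cells so that their products can be tested for T cell recognition. The "Orf237" name is specific to this library. The corresponding gene names in the Copenhagen and WR strains are given only in a supplementary spreadsheet that accompanies the kit. Because the clone was made for screening, the depositors caution that its sequence may differ from the current canonical version of the gene, so it should be checked against the repository's quality-control data before the plasmid is used.
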