>Addgene plasmid #12925 | DCT.VV.Orf237 | addgene partial sequence | sequence record 19314 | T7 5'-TAATACGACTCACTATAGGG-3'
CCGAGCTCGGATCCAGTACCCTTCACCGAATTCCAGCTGACCACCATGGTAATATATTGCAGCAATTCTC
TAGGTGCATATTGCAAACTGGTCATTAACAAAGTCGCAGTATTGTTAACATATTTCTGTTTTGTGGCACT
TACTAATGCACAATTCTTTGTTTCAGATATCTTAGTCCATGGCAAGATACCTCCCAACCATCTAATCATA
CAATATCCAAGTGTTTCTAGATCTCCACGTCTAGATACAACGTATCCTTTATGCGAATCTATAGGTGTAA
ATTCTAGAGTACCGTTATCCATTTTATTTGGATTTCTTATAAATGGAACATGTTCTCCATTAGACATGAA
TTTAGAACCAACCGTAAGCAATTCCCGGGGATCCGAATAAAGGGTCAAGACAATTCTGCAGATATCCAGC
ACAGTGGCGGCCGCTCGAGTCTAGAGGGCCCGCGGTTCGAAGGTAAGCCTATCCCTAACCCTCTCCTCGG
TCTCGATTCTACGCGTACCGGTCATCATCACCATCACCATTGAGTTTAAACCCGCTGATCAGCCTCGACT
GTGCCTTCTAGTTGCCAGCCATCTGTTGTTTGCCCCTCCCCCGTGCCTTCCTTGACCCTGGAAGGTGCCA
CTCCCACTGTCCTTTCCTAATAAATGAGGAAATTGCATCGCATTGTCTGAGTAGGTGTCATTCTATTTCT
GGGGGGTGGGGTGGGGCAGGAC
